Addgene plasmid #135047: CAG-AausFP1-Z1
Purpose: AausFP1 - bright green fluorescent protein expression from A. australis under CAG promoter in minimal backbone plasmid.
Depositing lab: Jordan Green. Depositing organization: Johns Hopkins University and School of Medicine. Publication: Engineering of episomal plasmid structure to enhance non-viral Poly(beta-amino ester) nanoparticle gene delivery to liver and brain cancer cells. Yang J, Kollings J, Idnani E, Wilson DR, Cozzone IG, Mendes S, Varanasi M, Tzeng SY, Green JJ. PLoS One. 2026 Jul 23;21(7):e0352468. doi: 10.1371/journal.pone.0352468. eCollection 2026. PubMed 42490567.
Backbone
  Vector backbone: Z1
  Backbone manufacturer: Green lab
  Backbone size w/o insert (bp): 2284
  Total vector size (bp): 4005
  Vector type: Mammalian Expression, Synthetic Biology
Growth in bacteria
  Bacterial resistance: Bleocin (Zeocin), 50 μg/mL
  Growth temperature: 37°C
  Growth strain: DH5alpha
  Copy number: High Copy
Gene/Insert
  Gene/Insert name: AausFP1 (alt name: A. australis fluorescent protein 1)
  Species: Synthetic
  Insert size (bp): 705
  Promoter: CAG Promoter
  Cloning method: Restriction Enzyme; 5′ cloning site KpnI (not destroyed); 3′ cloning site SpeI (not destroyed)
  Sequencing primers: 5′ cacgcctaccgcccatttgcg; 3′ ggccatttaccgtaagttatgt
Terms and licenses: Academic/Nonprofit Terms; Industry Terms: Not Available to Industry
How to cite: CAG-AausFP1-Z1 was a gift from Jordan Green (Addgene plasmid # 135047 ; http://n2t.net/addgene:135047 ; RRID:Addgene_135047)
