[The description below was written by a language model from this plasmid's Addgene catalogue record and pLannotate feature annotations shown in this document.]
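Description:
CAG-AausFP1-Z1 is a compact mammalian expression plasmid of about 4 kb that drives constitutive production of the bright green fluorescent protein AausFP1, derived from the jellyfish Aequorea australis. It is built on Z1, a lab-made minimal backbone of roughly 2.3 kb. Propagation in E. coli relies on a high-copy ColE1/pUC-type origin. Selection uses the Streptoalloteichus hindustanus ble gene, which encodes a bleomycin-binding protein conferring Zeocin resistance. This marker lies on the opposite strand to the reporter, preceded by short bacterial promoter sequences (annotated as a T7 promoter and a tac promoter fragment) and followed by a fragment of the lambda t0 terminator. No mammalian selection marker or mammalian episomal replication element is annotated.

The payload is a synthetic AausFP1 coding sequence of about 700 bp, cloned between KpnI and SpeI sites that remain intact. It sits downstream of the CAG promoter, which appears in the feature tables as its three standard parts: the CMV immediate-early enhancer, the chicken β-actin promoter, and a chimeric chicken β-actin/rabbit β-globin intron. The short "HBB" hit at the intron boundary is most likely residual β-globin exon sequence belonging to that promoter cassette rather than a separate gene. An SV40 polyadenylation signal follows the reporter, although it is annotated on the reverse strand. The adjacent large T antigen fragment is likely carried along with that SV40 region. The depositor sequence and the repository's sequencing result show the same feature layout and differ in length by only a few bases.

The associated publication concerns engineering plasmid structure to improve non-viral poly(beta-amino ester) nanoparticle gene delivery to liver and brain cancer cells. In that context, the plasmid appears to serve as a small-backbone fluorescent reporter for measuring transfection and expression.
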