Features (pLannotate 1.2.2; 13 found; start..end, strand, type, name):
     18..383     +  enhancer       CMV enhancer: human cytomegalovirus immediate early enhancer
    386..661     +  promoter       chicken β-actin promoter: No description available
    662..1670    +  intron         chimeric intron: chimera between introns from chicken β-actin and rabbit β-globin
   1668..1724    +  CDS            HBB (fragment): HBB_LEPEU - Experimental evidence at protein level: Swiss-Prot protein existence level 1. Involved in oxygen transport from the lung to the various peripheral tissues. From Lepus europaeus (European hare).
   1719..1755    +  misc_feature   MCS (fragment): multiple cloning site
   1775..2467    +  CDS            AausFP1: AausFP1 is a basic (constitutively fluorescent) green fluorescent protein published in 2019, derived from Aequorea australis. It has low acid sensitivity.
   2522..2643    -  polyA_signal   SV40 poly(A) signal: SV40 polyadenylation signal
   2666..2737    -  CDS            large T antigen (fragment): large T antigen from SV40 (simian virus 40)
   2777..2794    -  terminator     lambda t0 terminator (fragment): transcription terminator from phage lambda
   2805..3176    -  CDS            ble: BLE_STRHI - Experimental evidence at protein level: Swiss-Prot protein existence level 1. Binding protein with a strong affinity to the bleomycin family of antibiotics. From Streptoalloteichus hindustanus.
   3186..3204    -  promoter       T7 promoter: promoter for bacteriophage T7 RNA polymerase
   3224..3242    -  promoter       tac promoter (fragment): strong E. coli promoter; hybrid between the trp and lac UV5 promoters
   3315..3903    -  rep_origin     ori: high-copy-number ColE1/pMB1/pBR322/pUC origin of replication
>Addgene plasmid #135047 | CAG-AausFP1-Z1 | depositor full sequence | sequence record 259506 | CAG-AausFP1-Z1 sequence 4005 bps
CTGCAGAAGCTTTACTAACTAGTTATTAATAGTAATCAATTACGGGGTCATTAGTTCATAGCCCATATAT
GGAGTTCCGCGTTACATAACTTACGGTAAATGGCCCGCCTGGCTGACCGCCCAACGACCCCCGCCCATTG
ACGTCAATAATGACGTATGTTCCCATAGTAACGCCAATAGGGACTTTCCATTGACGTCAATGGGTGGACT
ATTTACGGTAAACTGCCCACTTGGCAGTACATCAAGTGTATCATATGCCAAGTACGCCCCCTATTGACGT
CAATGACGGTAAATGGCCCGCCTGGCATTATGCCCAGTACATGACCTTATGGGACTTTCCTACTTGGCAG
TACATCTACGTATTAGTCATCGCTATTACCATGGGTCGAGGTGAGCCCCACGTTCTGCTTCACTCTCCCC
ATCTCCCCCCCCTCCCCACCCCCAATTTTGTATTTATTTATTTTTTAATTATTTTGTGCAGCGATGGGGG
CGGGGGGGGGGGGGGCGCGCGCCAGGCGGGGCGGGGCGGGGCGAGGGGCGGGGCGGGGCGAGGCGGAGAG
GTGCGGCGGCAGCCAATCAGAGCGGCGCGCTCCGAAAGTTTCCTTTTATGGCGAGGCGGCGGCGGCGGCG
GCCCTATAAAAAGCGAAGCGCGCGGCGGGCGGGAGTCGCTGCGTTGCCTTCGCCCCGTGCCCCGCTCCGC
GCCGCCTCGCGCCGCCCGCCCCGGCTCTGACTGACCGCGTTACTCCCACAGGTGAGCGGGCGGGACGGCC
CTTCTCCTCCGGGCTGTAATTAGCGCTTGGTTTAATGACGGCTCGTTTCTTTTCTGTGGCTGCGTGAAAG
CCTTAAAGGGCTCCGGGAGGGCCCTTTGTGCGGGGGGGAGCGGCTCGGGGGGTGCGTGCGTGTGTGTGTG
CGTGGGGAGCGCCGCGTGCGGCCCGCGCTGCCCGGCGGCTGTGAGCGCTGCGGGCGCGGCGCGGGGCTTT
GTGCGCTCCGCGTGTGCGCGAGGGGAGCGCGGCCGGGGGCGGTGCCCCGCGGTGCGGGGGGGCTGCGAGG
GGAACAAAGGCTGCGTGCGGGGTGTGTGCGTGGGGGGGTGAGCAGGGGGTGTGGGCGCGGCGGTCGGGCT
GTAACCCCCCCCTGCACCCCCCTCCCCGAGTTGCTGAGCACGGCCCGGCTTCGGGTGCGGGGCTCCGTGC
GGGGCGTGGCGCGGGGCTCGCCGTGCCGGGCGGGGGGTGGCGGCAGGTGGGGGTGCCGGGCGGGGCGGGG
CCGCCTCGGGCCGGGGAGGGCTCGGGGGAGGGGCGCGGCGGCCCCGGAGCGCCGGCGGCTGTCGAGGCGC
GGCGAGCCGCAGCCATTGCCTTTTATGGTAATCGTGCGAGAGGGCGCAGGGACTTCCTTTGTCCCAAATC
TGGCGGAGCCGAAATCTGGGAGGCGCCGCCGCACCCCCTCTAGCGGGCGCGGGCGAAGCGGTGCGGCGCC
GGCAGGAAGGAAATGGGCGGGGAGGGCCTTCGTGCGTCGCCGCGCCGCCGTCCCCTTCTCCATCTCCAGC
CTCGGGGCTGCCGCAGGGGGACGGCTGCCTTCGGGGGGGACGGGGCAGGGCGGGGTTCGGCTTCTGGCGT
GTGACCGGCGGCTCTAGAGCCTCTGCTAACCATGTTCATGCCTTCTTCTTTTTCCTACAGCTCCTGGGCA
ACGTGCTGGTTATTGTGCTGTCTCATCATTTTGGCAAAGAATTCTGCAGTCGACGGTACCGCGGGCCCGG
GATCCACCGGTCGCCACCATGGGTTCCTATGGTGCTCTGCTGTTTAGGGAGAAGATACCTTACGTGGTCG
AAATGGAAGGCGACGTCGAAGGCATGAAATTCAGCGTGCGGGGCAAGGGGCACGGAGATGCCAATACAGG
GAAGATCGAGGCTTCCTTTATATGTACTACCGGCGAGCTGCCTGTTCCCTGGAGCTCTATACTCACCACC
GTGACCTATGGTGCCCAATGCTTCGCTAAGTACCCGAACGACATAAAGGATTATCCTAAGTCCGCAATGC
CCGAGGGGTATGTCCAGGAACGTACCATAACATTCGAGAATGATGGAGTTTACAAAACGCGGGCCGAGGT
TACTTATGAAAAGGGCTCCGTCTACAATAGGGTGACACTGAATGGGTCCGGGTTCAAGAAGGGCGGAAAT
ATTCTGGGAAAGAAGCTGGAGTTCAATTATAATCCCCACTGTATTTACGTCCTGCCCGACGTTCAGAACA
ACGGCATTAAGTGTTATATTAATATCGTGCACGATGTGATCGGCGGCGGTCAGATCATCGCAGCCCATCA
GCAGCTGAACACACCACTCGGCGGCGGTCCCGTAGATATCCCGCATTATCACCACATCCAGGCCCATACC
ATCCTCTCAAAGGACCCGAAGGAGACCAGGGACCACATGAATGTGGTCGAAGTATTTCGTGCCATTGACT
GTAAGACTGCTTACGCCTGATAGGCGGCCGCGACTCTAGATGTACACATATGGCTAGCTGGCCAGACATG
ATAAGATACATTGATGAGTTTGGACAAACCACAACTAGAATGCAGTGAAAAAAATGCTTTATTTGTGAAA
TTTGTGATGCTATTGCTTTATTTGTAACCATTATAAGCTGCAATAAACAAGTTAACAACAACAATTGCAT
TCATTTTATGTTTCAGGTTCAGGGGGAGGTGTGGGAGGTTTTTTAAAGCAAGTAAAACCTCTACAAATGT
GGTATGGAATTCTGGACTCACAAAGAAAAAACGCCCGGTGTGCAAGACCGAGCGTTCTGAACAATTTATC
CTCAGTCCTGCTCCTCTGCCACAAAGTGCACGCAGTTGCCGGCCGGGTCGCGCAGGGCGAACTCCCGCCC
CCACGGCTGCTCGCCGATCTCGGTCATGGCCGGCCCGGAGGCGTCCCGGAAGTTCGTGGACACGACCTCC
GACCACTCGGCGTACAGCTCGTCCAGGCCGCGCACCCACACCCAGGCCAGGGTGTTGTCCGGCACCACCT
GGTCCTGGACCGCGCTGATGAACAGGGTCACGTCGTCCCGGACCACACCGGCGAAGTCGTCCTCCACGAA
GTCCCGGGAGAACCCGAGCCGGTCGGTCCAGAACTCGACCGCTCCGGCGACGTCGCGCGCGGTGAGCACC
GGAACGGCACTGGTCAACTTGGCCATGATGGCCCTCCTATAGTGAGTCGTATTATACTATGCCGATATAC
TATGCCGATGATTAATTGTCAAGGATCCTAAGAACATGTGAGCAAAAGGCCAGCAAAAGGCCAGGAACCG
TAAAAAGGCCGCGTTGCTGGCGTTTTTCCATAGGCTCCGCCCCCCTGACGAGCATCACAAAAATCGACGC
TCAAGTCAGAGGTGGCGAAACCCGACAGGACTATAAAGATACCAGGCGTTTCCCCCTGGAAGCTCCCTCG
TGCGCTCTCCTGTTCCGACCCTGCCGCTTACCGGATACCTGTCCGCCTTTCTCCCTTCGGGAAGCGTGGC
GCTTTCTCATAGCTCACGCTGTAGGTATCTCAGTTCGGTGTAGGTCGTTCGCTCCAAGCTGGGCTGTGTG
CACGAACCCCCCGTTCAGCCCGACCGCTGCGCCTTATCCGGTAACTATCGTCTTGAGTCCAACCCGGTAA
GACACGACTTATCGCCACTGGCAGCAGCCACTGGTAACAGGATTAGCAGAGCGAGGTATGTAGGCGGTGC
TACAGAGTTCTTGAAGTGGTGGCCTAACTACGGCTACACTAGAAGAACAGTATTTGGTATCTGCGCTCTG
CTGAAGCCAGTTACCTTCGGAAAAAGAGTTGGTAGCTCTTGATCCGGCAAACAAACCACCGCTGGTAGCG
GTGGTTTTTTTGTTTGCAAGCAGCAGATTACGCGCAGAAAAAAAGGATCTCAAGAAGATCCTTTGATCTT
TTCTACGGGGTCTGACGCTCAGTGAAAACTCACGTTAAGGGATTTTGGTCATGGCTAGTTAATTAACATT
TAAATCAGCGGCCGC
