Features (pLannotate 1.2.2; 13 found; start..end, strand, type, name):
     87..390     +  enhancer       CMV enhancer: human cytomegalovirus immediate early enhancer
    392..664     +  promoter       chicken β-actin promoter: No description available
    665..1681    +  intron         chimeric intron: chimera between introns from chicken β-actin and rabbit β-globin
   1679..1735    +  CDS            HBB (fragment): HBB_LEPEU - Experimental evidence at protein level: Swiss-Prot protein existence level 1. Involved in oxygen transport from the lung to the various peripheral tissues. From Lepus europaeus (European hare).
   1730..1766    +  misc_feature   MCS (fragment): multiple cloning site
   1786..2478    +  CDS            AausFP1: AausFP1 is a basic (constitutively fluorescent) green fluorescent protein published in 2019, derived from Aequorea australis. It has low acid sensitivity.
   2533..2654    -  polyA_signal   SV40 poly(A) signal: SV40 polyadenylation signal
   2677..2748    -  CDS            large T antigen (fragment): large T antigen from SV40 (simian virus 40)
   2788..2805    -  terminator     lambda t0 terminator (fragment): transcription terminator from phage lambda
   2816..3187    -  CDS            ble: BLE_STRHI - Experimental evidence at protein level: Swiss-Prot protein existence level 1. Binding protein with a strong affinity to the bleomycin family of antibiotics. From Streptoalloteichus hindustanus.
   3197..3215    -  promoter       T7 promoter: promoter for bacteriophage T7 RNA polymerase
   3235..3253    -  promoter       tac promoter (fragment): strong E. coli promoter; hybrid between the trp and lac UV5 promoters
   3326..3914    -  rep_origin     ori: high-copy-number ColE1/pMB1/pBR322/pUC origin of replication
>Addgene plasmid #135047 | CAG-AausFP1-Z1 | addgene full sequence | sequence record 271473 | Addgene NGS Result
CGGCCGCCTGCAGAAGCTTTACTAACTAGTTATTAATAGTAATCAATTACGGGGTCATTAGTTCATAGCC
CATATATGGAGTTCCGCGTTACATAACTTACGGTAAATGGCCCGCCTGGCTGACCGCCCAACGACCCCCG
CCCATTGACGTCAATAATGACGTATGTTCCCATAGTAACGCCAATAGGGACTTTCCATTGACGTCAATGG
GTGGAGTATTTACGGTAAACTGCCCACTTGGCAGTACATCAAGTGTATCATATGCCAAGTACGCCCCCTA
TTGACGTCAATGACGGTAAATGGCCCGCCTGGCATTATGCCCAGTACATGACCTTATGGGACTTTCCTAC
TTGGCAGTACATCTACGTATTAGTCATCGCTATTACCATGGTCGAGGTGAGCCCCACGTTCTGCTTCACT
CTCCCCATCTCCCCCCCCTCCCCACCCCCAATTTTGTATTTATTTATTTTTTAATTATTTTGTGCAGCGA
TGGGGGCGGGGGGGGGGGCGCGCGCCAGGCGGGGCGGGGCGGGGCGAGGGGCGGGGCGGGGCGAGGCGGA
GAGGTGCGGCGGCAGCCAATCAGAGCGGCGCGCTCCGAAAGTTTCCTTTTATGGCGAGGCGGCGGCGGCG
GCGGCCCTATAAAAAGCGAAGCGCGCGGCGGGCGGGAGTCGCTGCGCGCTGCCTTCGCCCCGTGCCCCGC
TCCGCCGCCGCCTCGCGCCGCCCGCCCCGGCTCTGACTGACCGCGTTACTCCCACAGGTGAGCGGGCGGG
ACGGCCCTTCTCCTCCGGGCTGTAATTAGCGCTTGGTTTAATGACGGCTTGTTTCTTTTCTGTGGCTGCG
TGAAAGCCTTGAGGGGCTCCGGGAGGGCCCTTTGTGCGGGGGGAGCGGCTCGGGGGGTGCGTGCGTGTGT
GTGTGCGTGGGGAGCGCCGCGTGCGGCTCCGCGCTGCCCGGCGGCTGTGAGCGCTGCGGGCGCGGCGCGG
GGCTTTGTGCGCTCCGCAGTGTGCGCGAGGGGAGCGCGGCCGGGGGCGGTGCCCCGCGGTGCGGGGGGGG
CTGCGAGGGGAACAAAGGCTGCGTGCGGGGTGTGTGCGTGGGGGGGTGAGCAGGGGGTGTGGGCGCGTCG
GTCGGGCTGCAACCCCCCCTGCACCCCCCTCCCCGAGTTGCTGAGCACGGCCCGGCTTCGGGTGCGGGGC
TCCGTACGGGGCGTGGCGCGGGGCTCGCCGTGCCGGGCGGGGGGTGGCGGCAGGTGGGGGTGCCGGGCGG
GGCGGGGCCGCCTCGGGCCGGGGAGGGCTCGGGGGAGGGGCGCGGCGGCCCCCGGAGCGCCGGCGGCTGT
CGAGGCGCGGCGAGCCGCAGCCATTGCCTTTTATGGTAATCGTGCGAGAGGGCGCAGGGACTTCCTTTGT
CCCAAATCTGTGCGGAGCCGAAATCTGGGAGGCGCCGCCGCACCCCCTCTAGCGGGCGCGGGGCGAAGCG
GTGCGGCGCCGGCAGGAAGGAAATGGGCGGGGAGGGCCTTCGTGCGTCGCCGCGCCGCCGTCCCCTTCTC
CCTCTCCAGCCTCGGGGCTGTCCGCGGGGGGACGGCTGCCTTCGGGGGGGACGGGGCAGGGCGGGGTTCG
GCTTCTGGCGTGTGACCGGCGGCTCTAGAGCCTCTGCTAACCATGTTCATGCCTTCTTCTTTTTCCTACA
GCTCCTGGGCAACGTGCTGGTTATTGTGCTGTCTCATCATTTTGGCAAAGAATTCTGCAGTCGACGGTAC
CGCGGGCCCGGGATCCACCGGTCGCCACCATGGGTTCCTATGGTGCTCTGCTGTTTAGGGAGAAGATACC
TTACGTGGTCGAAATGGAAGGCGACGTCGAAGGCATGAAATTCAGCGTGCGGGGCAAGGGGCACGGAGAT
GCCAATACAGGGAAGATCGAGGCTTCCTTTATATGTACTACCGGCGAGCTGCCTGTTCCCTGGAGCTCTA
TACTCACCACCGTGACCTATGGTGCCCAATGCTTCGCTAAGTACCCGAACGACATAAAGGATTATCCTAA
GTCCGCAATGCCCGAGGGGTATGTCCAGGAACGTACCATAACATTCGAGAATGATGGAGTTTACAAAACG
CGGGCCGAGGTTACTTATGAAAAGGGCTCCGTCTACAATAGGGTGACACTGAATGGGTCCGGGTTCAAGA
AGGGCGGAAATATTCTGGGAAAGAAGCTGGAGTTCAATTATAATCCCCACTGTATTTACGTCCTGCCCGA
CGTTCAGAACAACGGCATTAAGTGTTATATTAATATCGTGCACGATGTGATCGGCGGCGGTCAGATCATC
GCAGCCCATCAGCAGCTGAACACACCACTCGGCGGCGGTCCCGTAGATATCCCGCATTATCACCACATCC
AGGCCCATACCATCCTCTCAAAGGACCCGAAGGAGACCAGGGACCACATGAATGTGGTCGAAGTATTTCG
TGCCATTGACTGTAAGACTGCTTACGCCTGATAGGCGGCCGCGACTCTAGATGTACACATATGGCTAGCT
GGCCAGACATGATAAGATACATTGATGAGTTTGGACAAACCACAACTAGAATGCAGTGAAAAAAATGCTT
TATTTGTGAAATTTGTGATGCTATTGCTTTATTTGTAACCATTATAAGCTGCAATAAACAAGTTAACAAC
AACAATTGCATTCATTTTATGTTTCAGGTTCAGGGGGAGGTGTGGGAGGTTTTTTAAAGCAAGTAAAACC
TCTACAAATGTGGTATGGAATTCTGGACTCACAAAGAAAAAACGCCCGGTGTGCAAGACCGAGCGTTCTG
AACAATTTATCCTCAGTCCTGCTCCTCTGCCACAAAGTGCACGCAGTTGCCGGCCGGGTCGCGCAGGGCG
AACTCCCGCCCCCACGGCTGCTCGCCGATCTCGGTCATGGCCGGCCCGGAGGCGTCCCGGAAGTTCGTGG
ACACGACCTCCGACCACTCGGCGTACAGCTCGTCCAGGCCGCGCACCCACACCCAGGCCAGGGTGTTGTC
CGGCACCACCTGGTCCTGGACCGCGCTGATGAACAGGGTCACGTCGTCCCGGACCACACCGGCGAAGTCG
TCCTCCACGAAGTCCCGGGAGAACCCGAGCCGGTCGGTCCAGAACTCGACCGCTCCGGCGACGTCGCGCG
CGGTGAGCACCGGAACGGCACTGGTCAACTTGGCCATGATGGCCCTCCTATAGTGAGTCGTATTATACTA
TGCCGATATACTATGCCGATGATTAATTGTCAAGGATCCTAAGAACATGTGAGCAAAAGGCCAGCAAAAG
GCCAGGAACCGTAAAAAGGCCGCGTTGCTGGCGTTTTTCCATAGGCTCCGCCCCCCTGACGAGCATCACA
AAAATCGACGCTCAAGTCAGAGGTGGCGAAACCCGACAGGACTATAAAGATACCAGGCGTTTCCCCCTGG
AAGCTCCCTCGTGCGCTCTCCTGTTCCGACCCTGCCGCTTACCGGATACCTGTCCGCCTTTCTCCCTTCG
GGAAGCGTGGCGCTTTCTCATAGCTCACGCTGTAGGTATCTCAGTTCGGTGTAGGTCGTTCGCTCCAAGC
TGGGCTGTGTGCACGAACCCCCCGTTCAGCCCGACCGCTGCGCCTTATCCGGTAACTATCGTCTTGAGTC
CAACCCGGTAAGACACGACTTATCGCCACTGGCAGCAGCCACTGGTAACAGGATTAGCAGAGCGAGGTAT
GTAGGCGGTGCTACAGAGTTCTTGAAGTGGTGGCCTAACTACGGCTACACTAGAAGAACAGTATTTGGTA
TCTGCGCTCTGCTGAAGCCAGTTACCTTCGGAAAAAGAGTTGGTAGCTCTTGATCCGGCAAACAAACCAC
CGCTGGTAGCGGTGGTTTTTTTGTTTGCAAGCAGCAGATTACGCGCAGAAAAAAAGGATCTCAAGAAGAT
CCTTTGATCTTTTCTACGGGGTCTGACGCTCAGTGAAAACTCACGTTAAGGGATTTTGGTCATGGCTAGT
TAATTAACATTTAAATCAG
